>Addgene plasmid #180680 | pMYT027 | addgene full sequence | sequence record 369365 | Addgene NGS Result
GTTGCCGCCGGGCGTTTTTTATTGGTCTGGTCTCACAGCAAAACGGTCGAATGTAAGCATATATCTTTCG
ATTGTATAATTGTTCCCAAATACTACAGCATCTCAAGGAAAAAAAAACAAAAACTTCCAAAAAAATCGAA
TCCCTGAGGAATCTTTAATACATTTTCAATCTATTTAAGTTTTATAAACGTGTATATGAGATGTCATGAG
CATGAATTATTAATAATAAAAACTAAATCATTAAAGTAACTTAAGGAGTTAAATCTCGAGTTAGGATTGA
GACCGACTACGGTTATCCACAGAATCAGGGGATAACGCAGGAAAGAACATGTGAGCAAAAGGCCAGCAAA
AGGCCAGGAACCGTAAAAAGGCCGCGTTGCTGGCGTTTTTCCATAGGCTCCGCCCCCCTGACGAGCATCA
CAAAAATCGACGCTCAAGTCAGAGGTGGCGAAACCCGACAGGACTATAAAGATACCAGGCGTTTCCCCCT
GGAAGCTCCCTCGTGCGCTCTCCTGTTCCGACCCTGCCGCTTACCGGATACCTGTCCGCCTTTCTCCCTT
CGGGAAGCGTGGCGCTTTCTCATAGCTCACGCTGTAGGTATCTCAGTTCGGTGTAGGTCGTTCGCTCCAA
GCTGGGCTGTGTGCACGAACCCCCCGTTCAGCCCGACCGCTGCGCCTTATCCGGTAACTATCGTCTTGAG
TCCAACCCGGTAAGACACGACTTATCGCCACTGGCAGCAGCCACTGGTAACAGGATTAGCAGAGCGAGGT
ATGTAGGCGGTGCTACAGAGTTCTTGAAGTGGTGGCCTAACTACGGCTACACTAGAAGAACAGTATTTGG
TATCTGCGCTCTGCTGAAGCCAGTTACCTTCGGAAAAAGAGTTGGTAGCTCTTGATCCGGCAAACAAACC
ACCGCTGGTAGCGGTGGTTTTTTTGTTTGCAAGCAGCAGATTACGCGCAGAAAAAAAGGATCTCAAGAAG
ATCCTTTGATCTTTTCTACGGGGTCTGACGCTCAGTGGAACGAAAACTCACGTTAAGGGATTTTGGTCAT
GATTGATCGGGCACGTAAGAGGTTCCAACTTTCACCATAATGAAATAAGATCACTACCGGGCGTATTTTT
TGAGTTATCGAGATTTTCAGGAGCTAAGGAAGCTAAAATGGAGAAAAAAATCACTGGATATACCACCGTT
GATATATCCCAATGGCATCGTAAAGAACATTTTGAGGCATTTCAGTCAGTTGCTCAATGTACCTATAACC
AGACCGTTCAGCTGGATATTACGGCCTTTTTAAAGACCGTAAAGAAAAATAAGCACAAGTTTTATCCGGC
CTTTATTCACATTCTTGCCCGCCTGATGAATGCTCATCCGGAATTTCGTATGGCAATGAAAGACGGTGAG
CTGGTGATATGGGATAGTGTTCACCCTTGTTACACCGTTTTCCATGAGCAAACTGAAACGTTTTCATCGC
TCTGGAGTGAATACCACGACGATTTCCGGCAGTTTCTACACATATATTCGCAAGATGTGGCGTGTTACGG
TGAAAACCTGGCCTATTTCCCTAAAGGGTTTATTGAGAATATGTTTTTCGTTTCAGCCAATCCCTGGGTG
AGTTTCACCAGTTTTGATTTAAACGTGGCCAATATGGACAACTTCTTCGCCCCCGTTTTCACCATGGGCA
AATATTATACGCAAGGCGACAAGGTGCTGATGCCGCTGGCGATTCAGGTTCATCATGCCGTTTGTGATGG
CTTCCATGTCGGCAGAATGCTTAATGAATTACAACAGTACTGCGATGAGTGGCAGGGCGGGGCGTAATTT
GATATCGAGCTCGCTTGGACTCCTGTTGATAGATCCAGTAATGACCTCAGAACTCCATCTGGATTTGTTC
AGAACGCTCG
Features (pLannotate 1.2.2; 4 found; start..end, strand, type, name):
    388..976     -  rep_origin     ori: high-copy-number ColE1/pMB1/pBR322/pUC origin of replication
   1060..1157    +  promoter       cat promoter: promoter of the E. coli cat gene encoding chloramphenicol acetyltransferase
   1158..1814    +  CDS            cat: CAT_ECOLX - Experimental evidence at protein level: Swiss-Prot protein existence level 1. This enzyme is an effector of chloramphenicol resistance in bacteria. From Escherichia coli. This protein is used as a marker in many commonly used cloning vectors, such as pACYC184.
   1888..22      +  terminator     lambda t0 terminator (across the origin): minimal transcription terminator from phage lambda (Scholtissek and Grosse, 1987)
