[The description below was written by a language model from this plasmid's Addgene catalogue record and pLannotate feature annotations shown in this document.]
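Description:
pMYT027 is a small (about 1.9 kb) synthetic-biology part plasmid that stores the transcriptional terminator of the Saccharomyces cerevisiae TDH2 gene (tTDH2) as a Type 4 part for hierarchical Golden Gate (MoClo) assembly. It is built on the pYTK001 part-entry backbone and is designed to be compatible with both the Dueber Yeast Toolkit (YTK) and the Ellis Multiplex Yeast Toolkit (MYT). In these systems, part types are defined by standard overhangs that fix each part's position in a transcription unit. Type 4 is the terminator slot, placed downstream of a promoter (Type 2) and a coding sequence (Type 3) when a yeast expression cassette is assembled.

The plasmid is meant only for propagation in E. coli. The annotated features are a high-copy ColE1/pUC-type origin of replication, a chloramphenicol acetyltransferase (cat) gene driven by its native promoter for chloramphenicol selection, and a phage lambda t0 terminator spanning the sequence origin. No yeast origin, centromere or auxotrophic marker is annotated, consistent with a storage vector rather than a yeast expression plasmid; those functions come from other toolkit parts during later assembly steps. The automated feature table does not annotate the tTDH2 insert itself. It presumably lies in the unannotated region between the lambda t0 terminator and the origin, but its exact coordinates and flanking restriction sites are not stated in the record. The plasmid's typical use is as a donor of an additional terminator option, which helps avoid reusing the same sequence when several genes are engineered into S. cerevisiae at once.
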