Addgene plasmid #180680: pMYT027
Purpose: Encodes tTDH2 as a Type 4 part to be used in the Dueber YTK and Ellis MYT systems
Depositing lab: Tom Ellis. Depositing organization: Imperial College London. Publication: A Multiplex MoClo Toolkit for Extensive and Flexible Engineering of Saccharomyces cerevisiae. Shaw WM, Khalil AS, Ellis T. ACS Synth Biol. 2023 Nov 6. doi: 10.1021/acssynbio.3c00423. PubMed 37930278.
Backbone
  Vector backbone: pYTK001
  Backbone manufacturer: John Dueber
  Vector type: Synthetic Biology
Growth in bacteria
  Bacterial resistance: Chloramphenicol, 25 μg/mL
  Growth temperature: 37°C
  Growth strain: DH5alpha
  Copy number: High Copy
Gene/Insert
  Gene/Insert name: tTDH2
  Species: S. cerevisiae (budding yeast)
  Cloning method: Restriction Enzyme; 5′ cloning site Unknown (unknown if destroyed)
Terms and licenses: Academic/Nonprofit Terms; Industry Terms: Not Available to Industry
How to cite: pMYT027 was a gift from Tom Ellis (Addgene plasmid # 180680 ; http://n2t.net/addgene:180680 ; RRID:Addgene_180680)
